>Addgene plasmid #44671 | PL08008A1A06 | depositor partial sequence | sequence record 61196 | PL08008A1A06 sequence 1418 bps
GAAAGTTCATTTGAAACAAAATGAAGTAATTTCTTTAGTGTAAAAAAACTGAACGTAGAAAGTATTAAAA
TAGGATTAATTATAAATACTTCAAGTGTAATAAAGCTGTTTTATATTTATGCTTTTCGATTAAAACAAGA
GTTTTAAAAAGTATAAAAATTCTTAACATTGAAATCATTGGTGCAAGAAGCGATGGTTCGTTGCAGAAAC
AGTCTCAATTTCCAGTGTGGAGAAATCAATCCGAATTACAATTCCTGGTTGATTACAGAACTGTTAACAG
CTGAGATGGAAATTATAGAAACGATTCAATACCAATACAAGATAATGTCCTCGCATTTGGAATGTATATC
ACTGATCAGTGACCCCGTTATGGCTTTTTGCTTTGTTTTCCCTATCGGATATTATTCAGTGCCAGGAATT
GGACTTTTGATCTTGTGGACATGTACATTTGCAGATATTTTGACCATTGTACTTAAAATAGCATTTCATG
AAGACCGACCTTATTGGTGGGTTGGAAAAAATGTGGGAAAGGTTCCAGATGTTAGTATTGCTCAATATCC
ATTGACTTGTGCTATCCTTCCGGGTGGGCCATCGGGACATTGCCTTGTTACATCTGCTGTTTATTGGGCA
ATATTAGCAGTCCTGTTTAAGTGGAAGAATAAATGCGAGAAGATGTCACTGACACTTATATATGGGATAT
TTATGATTCTTGTTGCAGTGAGCAGGATATTTTTGGCGGCTAATTTCCCTCATCAAGCAATAATGGGAGT
ATTTTTTGGTATCGTTCTTGGAAATTATGTAGCTTCTACAAAACTGTACAATTCTCCGTCTGTTTATTAT
TTGTATGCCAGTGCCTTTTCTGTGATTTTGAGCGGACTTTATTCTTTTCTGTCCCCACTACTCGGAATCC
AGATCAAATGGACATTTTGCGCAGCAGATAAGCATTGTTACGATACAGATTGGACAAATCAGAATCCCTT
TCAGGATATTTTCCCATTTTTTCGAAGTGCTGGAGTACTTGCAGGTACGGGAATATCTTTGTTGCTGACT
TCAGCCTTCCAACCACGGATTATTATACTGACGCAGCACCGAACGAAACGATGCGTCTCCGTCATATTGT
CAATCATTCTGATTTTTGGTTTTAAATGTGTGATATCCACATTTGATAAATATCCACCAGAAGCTTTGGT
ATACTTTTCCAAAACATTCATGGAGTTTCTTTCCATTCCCATTATTGTTATTTTATTAATACCGAAACTC
CTCAATCTCTACGAAATTGCCCATTTCTCTCTGTAAAATAAATACTTTGTCATATTTACTAATTTAATCT
AACAAATAGCGTTAATTTTTAATCAAATTTATTTCAAATAGATTTTTTAAATAAATTTTTGTTTGTTGAA
AAAAAAAAAAAAAAAATG
