>Addgene plasmid #44671 | PL08008A1A06 | addgene partial sequence | sequence record 63630 | M13_pUC_fwd
ACTCACTATAGGGCGAATTGGGTACCGGGCCCCCCCTCGAGGTCGACGGTATCGATAAGCTTGATATCGA
ATTCCGTTGCTGTCGGAAAGTTCATTTGAAACAAAATGAAGTAATTTCTTTAGTGTAAAAAAACTGAACG
TAGAAAGTATTAAAATAGGATTAATTATAAATACTTCAAGTGTAATAAAGCTGTTTTATATTTATGCTTT
TCGATTAAAACAAGAGTTTTAAAAAGTATAAAAATTCTTAACATTGAAATCATTGGTGCAAGAAGCGATG
GTTCGTTGCAGAAACAGTCTCAATTTCCAGTGTGGAGAAATCAATCCGAATTACAATTCCTGGTTGATTA
CAGAACTGTTAACAGCTGAGATGGAAATTATAGAAACGATTCAATACCAATACAAGATAATGTCCTCGCA
TTTGGAATGTATATCACTGATCAGTGACCCCGTTATGGCTTTTTGCTTTGTTTTCCCTATCGGATATTAT
TCAGTGCCAGGAATTGGACTTTTGATCTTGTGGACATGTACATTTGCAGATATTTTGACCATTGTACTTA
AAATAGCATTTCATGAAGACCGACCTTATTGGTGGGTTGGAAAAAATGTGGGAAAGGTTCCAGATGTTAG
TATTGCTCAATATCCATTGACTTGTGCTATCCTTCCGGGTGGGCCATCGGGACATTGCCTTGTTACATCT
GCTGTTTATTGGGCAATATTAGCAGTCCTGTTTAAGTGGAAGAATAAATGCGAGAAGATGTCACTGACAC
TTATATATGGGATATTTATGATTCTTGTTGCAGTGAGCAGGATATTTTTGGCGGCTAATTTCCCTCATCA
AGCAATAATGGGAGTATTTTTTGGTATCGTTCTTGGAAATTATGTAGCTTCTACAAAACTGTACAATTCT
CCGTCTGTTTATTATTTG
