>Addgene plasmid #44671 | PL08008A1A06 | addgene partial sequence | sequence record 63632 | M13_pUC_rev
TACGCCAAGCGCGCAATTAACCCTCACTAAAGGGAACAAAAGCTGGAGCTCCACCGCGGTGGCGGCCGCT
CGCATTTTTTTTTTTTTTTTTTCAACAAACAAAAATTTATTTAAAAAATCTATTTGAAATAAATTTGATT
AAAAATTAACGCTATTTGTTAGATTAAATTAGTAAATATGACAAAGTATTTATTTTACAGAGAGAAATGG
GCAATTTCGTAGAGATTGAGGAGTTTCGGTATTAATAAAATAACAATAATGGGAATGGAAAGAAACTCCA
TGAATGTTTTGGAAAAGTATACCAAAGCTTCTGGTGGATATTTATCAAATGTGGATATCACACATTTAAA
ACCAAAAATCAGAATGATTGACAATATGACGGAGACGCATCGTTTCGTTCGGTGCTGCGTCAGTATAATA
ATCCGTGGTTGGAAGGCTGAAGTCAGCAACAAAGATATTCCCGTACCTGCAAGTACTCCAGCACTTCGAA
AAAATGGGAAAATATCCTGAAAGGGATTCTGATTTGTCCAATCTGTATCGTAACAATGCTTATCTGCTGC
GCAAAATGTCCATTTGATCTGGATTCCGAGTAGTGGGGACAGAAAAGAATAAAGTCCGCTCAAAATCACA
GAAAAGGCACTGGCATACAAATAATAAACAGACGGAGAATTGTACAGTTTTGTAGAAGCTACATAATTTC
CAAGAACGATACCAAAAAATACTCCCATTATTGCTTGATGAGGGAAATTAGCCGCCAAAAATATCCTGCT
CACTGCAACAAGAATCATAAATATCCCATATATAAGTGTCAGTGACATCTTCTCGCATTTATTCTTCCAC
TTAAACAGGACTGCTAATATTGCCCAATAAACAGCA
