[The description below was written by a language model from this plasmid's Addgene catalogue record.]
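Description:
PL08008A1A06 is a cDNA clone from the planarian flatworm Schmidtea mediterranea carried in the general-purpose bacterial cloning phagemid pBluescript SK II (+), a backbone of 2961 bp without insert. It is maintained in E. coli as a high-copy plasmid under ampicillin selection. The standard pBluescript backbone typically provides a pUC-type origin of replication, the beta-lactamase resistance gene and an f1 origin for single-stranded DNA rescue, although no feature table is supplied with this record to confirm individual elements.

The insert is recorded as EST Contig 5859, also listed under an alternative clone name, and corresponds to expressed sequence tag entries in GenBank. The record does not give the insert's size, the identity of the encoded gene product or any functional annotation. It was cloned directionally between EcoRI at the 5′ end and NotI at the 3′ end, and both sites remain intact, so the fragment can be excised again. The insert is flanked by opposing bacteriophage promoters: T7 drives transcription of the sense strand and T3 the antisense strand. These same sites serve as sequencing primer positions. There is no promoter for expression in eukaryotic cells, nor any tags or reporters.

This arrangement is suited to in vitro transcription, with T3 giving antisense riboprobes and T7 giving sense controls. The associated publication concerns molecular markers for the hermaphroditic reproductive system of S. mediterranea, so the clone was most likely used as a template for in situ hybridization probes that label reproductive tissues, although the record does not state the application directly.
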