Addgene plasmid #44671: PL08008A1A06
Depositing lab: Phillip Newmark. Depositing organization: University of Illinois at Urbana-Champaign. Publication: Molecular markers to characterize the hermaphroditic reproductive system of the planarian Schmidtea mediterranea. Chong T, Stary JM, Wang Y, Newmark PA. BMC Dev Biol. 2011 Nov 10;11:69. 10.1186/1471-213X-11-69 PubMed 22074376.
Backbone
  Vector backbone: pBluescript SK II (+)
  Backbone size w/o insert (bp): 2961
Growth in bacteria
  Bacterial resistance: Ampicillin, 100 μg/mL
  Growth temperature: 37°C
  Growth strain: DH5alpha
  Copy number: High Copy
Gene/Insert
  Gene/Insert name: EST Contig 5859 (alt name: PL06019A2C02)
  Species: Schmidtea mediterranea
  GenBank ID: HO006734.1 DN314799.1
  Promoter: T7 sense, T3 antisense
  Cloning method: Restriction Enzyme; 5′ cloning site EcoRI (not destroyed); 3′ cloning site NotI (not destroyed)
  Sequencing primers: 5′ T7; 3′ T3
Terms and licenses: Academic/Nonprofit Terms; Industry Terms: Not Available to Industry
How to cite: PL08008A1A06 was a gift from Phillip Newmark (Addgene plasmid # 44671 ; http://n2t.net/addgene:44671 ; RRID:Addgene_44671)
